Addgene plasmid #53599: pHRIG-PRAS40
Purpose: lentiviral expression of constitutively active PRAS40 and EGFP
Depositing lab: Heng Zhao. Depositing organization: Stanford University. Publication: PRAS40 plays a pivotal role in protecting against stroke by linking the Akt and mTOR pathways. Xiong X, Xie R, Zhang H, Gu L, Xie W, Cheng M, Jian Z, Kovacina K, Zhao H. Neurobiol Dis. 2014 Jun;66:43-52. doi: 10.1016/j.nbd.2014.02.006. Epub 2014 Feb 27. PubMed 24583056.
Backbone
  Vector backbone: pHR-IG (pHR’tripCMV-IRES-eGFP)
  Vector type: Mammalian Expression, Lentiviral
Growth in bacteria
  Bacterial resistance: Ampicillin, 100 μg/mL
  Growth temperature: 37°C
  Growth strain: Stbl3
  Copy number: Unknown
Gene/Insert
  Gene/Insert name: PRAS40 (alt names: AKT1 substrate 1 (proline-rich); AKT1S1)
  Species: H. sapiens (human)
  Mutation: constitutively active (myristoylated version)
  Entrez Gene: AKT1S1 (a.k.a. Lobe, PRAS40)
  Promoter: CMV
  Tag / fusion protein: IRES-EGFP (C terminal on insert); myc (N terminal on backbone)
  Cloning method: Restriction Enzyme; 5′ cloning site SacII (not destroyed); 3′ cloning site PstI (not destroyed)
  Sequencing primers: 5′ CMV-F; 3′ pCDH-rev
Terms and licenses: Academic/Nonprofit Terms; Industry Terms: Not Available to Industry
Depositor comments: PRAS40 (pCMV5) was provided by Dr Richard Roth, Department of Chemical and Systems Biology, Stanford University.
How to cite: pHRIG-PRAS40 was a gift from Heng Zhao (Addgene plasmid # 53599 ; http://n2t.net/addgene:53599 ; RRID:Addgene_53599)
