[The description below was written by a language model from this plasmid's Addgene catalogue record.]
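Description:
pHRIG-PRAS40 is a lentiviral transfer plasmid for mammalian expression, built on the pHR-IG backbone (pHR'tripCMV-IRES-eGFP). It is propagated in bacteria under ampicillin selection, and the record lists a recombination-deficient strain (Stbl3) as the growth host, a common choice for lentiviral plasmids because their repeated LTR sequences are prone to rearrangement. The copy number is recorded as unknown. No feature table is provided, so the origin of replication and the specific viral elements are not itemised in the record.

The insert is human PRAS40 (AKT1S1, the proline-rich AKT1 substrate 1), cloned between SacII and PstI sites that were both preserved. The record describes it as a constitutively active, myristoylated version; a myristoylation signal typically directs a protein to membranes. It also lists an N-terminal myc epitope tag contributed by the backbone, which would allow immunodetection. Expression is driven by the CMV promoter. Downstream of the insert, an IRES followed by EGFP allows cap-independent translation of the fluorescent reporter from the same bicistronic transcript. EGFP is therefore produced as a separate protein rather than a fusion, and it marks the cells that express the PRAS40 transgene.

The stated purpose is lentiviral co-expression of constitutively active PRAS40 and EGFP, so that transduced cells can be identified by fluorescence. The associated publication examined the role of PRAS40 in protection against stroke through its link between the Akt and mTOR signalling pathways, indicating use in gain-of-function studies in that context. The PRAS40 coding sequence was originally obtained from a pCMV5-based plasmid.
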