>Addgene plasmid #53599 | pHRIG-PRAS40 | addgene partial sequence | sequence record 94942 | CMV-F 5'-CGCAAATGGGCGGTAGGCGTG-3'
TTTAGTGAACCGGTCAGATCGCCTGGAGACGCCATCCACGCTGTTTTGACCTCCATAGAAGACACCGACT
CTAGAGGATCTCGAGCTCAAGCTTCGAATTCTGCAGCCCGGGGGATCCACCATGGAACAAAAGCTCATTT
CTGAAGAAGATCTCGGAATTCTC
[96 nt withheld, positions 164-259]
GCCCCGCCGCCACCACCCCGCCCGGGCCCCTGTGCCTATCCTGCCCATGGTCGAGGAGCCCTGGCGGAGG
CAGCGCGCCGTTGCCTCCAC
