>Addgene plasmid #53599 | pHRIG-PRAS40 | addgene partial sequence | sequence record 95976 | IRES-R 5'-CCTCACATTGCCAAAAGACG-3'
GACAACGCACACCGGCCTTATTCCAAGCGGCTTCGGCCAGTAACGTTAGGGGGGGGGGAAGGAGAGGGGC
GGATCCCGGGCCCCTAGACTCGAGCGGCCGCCACTGTGCTGGATATCAAGCTTACCGGGAATTCTTA
[105 nt withheld, positions 138-242]
GCTCGCCGCGATGCGGTCCAGGTCGGGCGAAGAGGGCGGCCCATTCTCCTCATCTGATGACCGCGCCTCA
GTCCTCTTCTCCTTGAAGCCCCAGACGGGCACAGACACAGGCAGGGACTTGGCGTACTGCTGTGTGGGTA
GGGCTGAAGCTGGGGGCACTGAGCAAGTGGGGGGGCCGGCGGGGGTCTCCTCGCTCAGGCTGCCATCATC
TGTACTCTCGGGGTCTGACTCACAGAAGGGGGGAAGGTCCTGGA
